Addgene plasmid #19087: Ta1098(130-242)
Depositing lab: SeWon Suh. Depositing organization: Seoul National University. Publication: Structural and functional insights into dom34, a key component of no-go mRNA decay. Lee HH, Kim YS, Kim KH, Heo I, Kim SK, Kim O, Kim HK, Yoon JY, Kim HS, Kim do J, Lee SJ, Yoon HJ, Kim SJ, Lee BG, Song HK, Kim VN, Park CM, Suh SW. Mol Cell. 2007 Sep 21. 27(6):938-50. 10.1016/j.molcel.2007.07.019 PubMed 17889667.
Backbone
  Vector backbone: pET28b(+)
  Backbone size w/o insert (bp): 5369
  Vector type: Bacterial Expression
Growth in bacteria
  Bacterial resistance: Kanamycin, 50 μg/mL
  Growth temperature: 37°C
  Growth strain: DH5alpha
  Copy number: High Copy
Gene/Insert
  Gene/Insert name: Cell division protein pelota related protein (alt name: Thermoplasma acidophilum)
  Species: Thermoplasma acidophilum
  Insert size (bp): 339
  Entrez Gene: DOM34 (a.k.a. YNL001W)
  Tag / fusion protein: C tag (C terminal on insert); N tag (N terminal on insert)
  Cloning method: Restriction Enzyme; 5′ cloning site NdeI (not destroyed); 3′ cloning site XhoI (not destroyed)
  Sequencing primers: 5′ T7
Terms and licenses: Academic/Nonprofit Terms; Industry Terms: Not Available to Industry
How to cite: Ta1098(130-242) was a gift from SeWon Suh (Addgene plasmid # 19087 ; http://n2t.net/addgene:19087 ; RRID:Addgene_19087)
