[The description below was written by a language model from this plasmid's Addgene catalogue record.]
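Description:
Ta1098(130-242) is a bacterial expression plasmid built on the pET28b(+) backbone (5369 bp without insert). It carries a 339 bp fragment from the archaeon Thermoplasma acidophilum, described in the record as a cell division protein pelota related protein. The construct name indicates that the fragment corresponds to residues 130–242 of the Ta1098 gene product, which is consistent with the insert length. The catalogue also links the entry to the yeast DOM34 gene, the eukaryotic counterpart of pelota, although the stated source species is T. acidophilum. The plasmid is selected with kanamycin, is listed as high copy, and is propagated in a standard cloning strain (DH5alpha).

The insert was cloned by restriction digestion between NdeI at the 5′ end and XhoI at the 3′ end, and both sites are retained. The record lists an N-terminal and a C-terminal tag on the insert but does not say what they are. pET28b(+) normally provides His-tag sequences flanking these sites, so polyhistidine tags are likely, but this is not confirmed by the fields given. No feature table is supplied, so the regulatory elements can only be inferred from the backbone: pET28-series vectors drive expression from a T7 promoter under lac operator control, which requires a host supplying T7 RNA polymerase. The listed T7 sequencing primer fits this arrangement.

The associated publication concerns structural and functional analysis of Dom34, a key component of no-go mRNA decay. This suggests the plasmid was made to produce an isolated domain of the archaeal homologue recombinantly for purification and for structural or biochemical characterisation.
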