>Addgene plasmid #19087 | Ta1098(130-242) | addgene partial sequence | sequence record 24471 | T7 5'-TAATACGACTCACTATAGGG-3'
TGCGANATTCCCTCTGAATATTTTGTTTACTTTAAGAAGGAGATATACCATGGGCAGCAGCCATCATCAT
CATCATCACAGCAGCGGCCTGGTGCCGCGCGGCAGCCATATGGTTACGGTATACACCGCTGTAGCCATGG
ATGAGGATGAAGCGCAGATTTTTCTGATACATCCGTACGGAATCCAGCAGGTCGGCACTGTCTATTCAGG
GAGATCCGGTAAATACGCAGAGGGCAACTATTCCGAAGCCTCATATTTCGATCAGATTGTGAACGCGCTG
AAGAACTACAGCAACAGTATCATTATTCTCGGCCCGGGATTTGCCAGGGACAGGTTCGCAAGGTACTGCG
CTCAGAGGGGAGTAAATGTCATCGGCAGTTTTCCGGCAAACAGGACTGATTCTGGCGCTGTTTATGAATT
CATAACCTCGCCGATGGGGCGAAGCTGCTGCTCGAGCACCACCACCACCACCACTGAGATCCGGCTGCTA
ACAAAGCCCGAAAGGAAGCTGAGTTGGCTGCTGCCACCGCTGAGCAATAACTAGCATAACCCCTTGGGGC
CTCTAAACGGGTTGGGAGGGGTTTTTGNGCTGANAAGNAGGAACTATATCCGGATTGGCGAATGGG
[109 nt withheld, positions 627-735]
NTTCTCGCACGTTCGCNGCTTTCCNGTCAGTCTAATCGGGGCTCCNTTAGGGTCTGATTATGCTTACGCN
CTCGACCNAAAACTGATAGGTGAGGTCNNATGGCNTCGCTGAAACGTTTCCNTNAGTGAC
